Addgene plasmid #77908: GLYCTK gRNA (BRDN0001145738)
Purpose: 3rd generation lentiviral gRNA plasmid targeting human GLYCTK
Depositing lab: John Doench & David Root. Depositing organization: Broad Institute. Publication: Optimized sgRNA design to maximize activity and minimize off-target effects of CRISPR-Cas9. Doench JG, Fusi N, Sullender M, Hegde M, Vaimberg EW, Donovan KF, Smith I, Tothova Z, Wilen C, Orchard R, Virgin HW, Listgarten J, Root DE. Nat Biotechnol. 2016 Jan 18. doi: 10.1038/nbt.3437. PubMed 26780180.
Backbone
  Vector backbone: lentiGuide-Puro
  Backbone manufacturer: Zhang Lab (Addgene plasmid # 52963)
  Vector type: Mammalian Expression, Lentiviral, CRISPR
  Selectable markers: Puromycin
Growth in bacteria
  Bacterial resistance: Ampicillin, 100 μg/mL
  Growth temperature: 37°C
  Growth strain: DH5alpha
  Copy number: High Copy
Gene/Insert
  Gene/Insert name: GLYCTK (alt names: GLYCTK; NM_145262.3)
  gRNA/shRNA sequence: GGAGTTGAACACCATTCGGA
  Species: H. sapiens (human)
  Entrez Gene: GLYCTK (a.k.a. HBEBP2, HBEBP4, HBeAgBP4A)
  Promoter: hU6
  Cloning method: Unknown
  Sequencing primers: 5′ U6-F; 3′ pS2-R
Terms and licenses: Academic/Nonprofit Terms; Industry Terms: Not Available to Industry
Depositor comments: The gRNA was designed to target the following Genbank reference sequence(s): NM_145262.3. Note that this plasmid does NOT contain Cas9. It should be used in conjunction with lentiCas9-Blast (Addgene #52962) or otherwise with cell lines already expressing Cas9. Browse the full kinome gRNA library at http://www.addgene.org/pooled-library/broadgpp-human-kinome/ or visit http://www.broadinstitute.org/rnai/public/ for detailed protocols and information.
How to cite: GLYCTK gRNA (BRDN0001145738) was a gift from John Doench & David Root (Addgene plasmid # 77908 ; http://n2t.net/addgene:77908 ; RRID:Addgene_77908)
