[The description below was written by a language model from this plasmid's Addgene catalogue record and pLannotate feature annotations shown in this document.]
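Description:
GLYCTK gRNA (BRDN0001145738) is a third-generation lentiviral CRISPR guide plasmid built on the lentiGuide-Puro backbone and carrying a single guide RNA designed against human GLYCTK (reference transcript NM_145262.3). The assembled sequence is 8,323 nt. In bacteria it is maintained as a high-copy plasmid through a ColE1/pUC-type origin and selected with ampicillin via the β-lactamase gene. An f1 origin, an SV40 origin and remnants of lac, T7 and T3 elements are also annotated as backbone carry-over.

The lentiviral transfer cassette begins with an RSV promoter fused to a truncated HIV-1 5' LTR, which makes genomic RNA production Tat-independent. It is followed by the Ψ packaging signal with a partial gag sequence, the Rev response element for nuclear export of the viral RNA, and a cPPT/CTS element that aids nuclear import. It ends in a ΔU3 self-inactivating 3' LTR. Within this frame, a human U6 RNA polymerase III promoter drives the GLYCTK-specific spacer joined to the Streptococcus pyogenes Cas9 guide scaffold. A separate EF-1α promoter with its intron A expresses puromycin N-acetyltransferase so that transduced mammalian cells can be selected with puromycin, and a WPRE downstream enhances transcript expression.

The plasmid does not encode Cas9, so it is intended for use with a separate Cas9 vector such as lentiCas9-Blast or in cells that already express Cas9. The guide belongs to a human kinome gRNA collection associated with work on optimised sgRNA design. It is typically used to disrupt GLYCTK after lentiviral delivery.
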