Features (pLannotate 1.2.2; 29 found; start..end, strand, type, name):
     14..80      +  CDS            small t antigen (fragment): SV40 (simian virus 40) small t antigen
    106..317     +  promoter       EF-1α core promoter: core promoter for human elongation factor EF-1α
    318..1256    +  intron         EF-1α intron A: intron upstream of the start codon of human EF-1α
   1278..1877    +  CDS            PuroR (fragment): puromycin N-acetyltransferase; pac from Streptomyces; confers resistance to puromycin
   1893..2481    +  misc_feature   WPRE: woodchuck hepatitis virus posttranscriptional regulatory element
   2532..2551    +  misc_feature   cPPT/CTS (fragment): central polypurine tract and central termination sequence of HIV-1
   2553..2786    +  LTR            3' LTR (ΔU3): self-inactivating 3' long terminal repeat (LTR) from HIV-1
   2864..2985    +  polyA_signal   SV40 poly(A) signal: SV40 polyadenylation signal
   3025..3160    +  rep_origin     SV40 ori: SV40 origin of replication
   3181..3199    -  promoter       T7 promoter: promoter for bacteriophage T7 RNA polymerase
   3207..3362    +  CDS            lacZα (fragment): LacZα fragment of β-galactosidase; lacZ fragment
   3367..3795    +  rep_origin     f1 ori (sequence partly withheld): f1 bacteriophage origin of replication; arrow indicates direction of (+) strand synthesis
   3848..3952    +  promoter       AmpR promoter: bla
   3953..4813    +  CDS            AmpR: β-lactamase; bla; confers resistance to ampicillin, carbenicillin, and related antibiotics
   4984..5572    +  rep_origin     ori: high-copy-number ColE1/pMB1/pBR322/pUC origin of replication
   5755..5847    +  CDS            lacI (fragment): lac repressor; lacI; The lac repressor binds to the lac operator to inhibit transcription in E. coli. This inhibition can be relieved by adding lactose or isopropyl-β-D-thiogalactopyranoside (IPTG).
   5860..5881    +  protein_bind   CAP binding site: CAP binding activates transcription in the presence of cAMP. E. coli catabolite activator protein
   5896..5926    +  promoter       lac promoter: promoter for the E. coli lac operon
   5934..5950    +  protein_bind   lac operator: The lac repressor binds to the lac operator to inhibit transcription in E. coli. This inhibition can be relieved by adding lactose or isopropyl-β-D-thiogalactopyranoside (IPTG). lac repressor encoded by lacI
   5995..6013    +  promoter       T3 promoter: promoter for bacteriophage T3 RNA polymerase
   6041..6267    +  promoter       RSV promoter: Rous sarcoma virus enhancer/promoter
   6268..6448    +  LTR            5' LTR (truncated): truncated 5' long terminal repeat (LTR) from HIV-1
   6495..6620    +  misc_feature   HIV-1 Ψ: packaging signal of human immunodeficiency virus type 1
   6604..6967    +  CDS            HIV-1 gag (fragment): gag protein from human immunodeficiency virus 1; gag
   7113..7346    +  misc_feature   RRE: The Rev response element (RRE) of HIV-1 allows for Rev-dependent mRNA export from the nucleus to the cytoplasm.
   7723..7749    +  CDS            Rev (fragment): human immunodeficiency virus 1 (HIV-1) Rev protein; rev; enhances nuclear export of unspliced and incompletely spliced viral mRNAs
   7753..7993    +  promoter       U6 promoter: RNA polymerase III promoter for human U6 snRNA
   8023..8098    +  misc_RNA       gRNA scaffold: guide RNA scaffold for the Streptococcus pyogenes CRISPR/Cas9 system
   8154..8271    +  misc_feature   cPPT/CTS: central polypurine tract and central termination sequence of HIV-1
>Addgene plasmid #77908 | GLYCTK gRNA (BRDN0001145738) | addgene full sequence | sequence record 188632 | Addgene Assembled Sequence
CCCGGGTGCAAAGATGGATAAAGTTTTAAACAGAGAGGAATCTTTGCAGCTAATGGACCTTCTAGGTCTT
GAAAGGAGTGGGAATTGGCTCCGGTGCCCGTCAGTGGGCAGAGCGCACATCGCCCACAGTCCCCGAGAAG
TTGGGGGGAGGGGTCGGCAATTGATCCGGTGCCTAGAGAAGGTGGCGCGGGGTAAACTGGGAAAGTGATG
TCGTGTACTGGCTCCGCCTTTTTCCCGAGGGTGGGGGAGAACCGTATATAAGTGCAGTAGTCGCCGTGAA
CGTTCTTTTTCGCAACGGGTTTGCCGCCAGAACACAGGTAAGTGCCGTGTGTGGTTCCCGCGGGCCTGGC
CTCTTTACGGGTTATGGCCCTTGCGTGCCTTGAATTACTTCCACCTGGCTGCAGTACGTGATTCTTGATC
CCGAGCTTCGGGTTGGAAGTGGGTGGGAGAGTTCGAGGCCTTGCGCTTAAGGAGCCCCTTCGCCTCGTGC
TTGAGTTGAGGCCTGGCCTGGGCGCTGGGGCCGCCGCGTGCGAATCTGGTGGCACCTTCGCGCCTGTCTC
GCTGCTTTCGATAAGTCTCTAGCCATTTAAAATTTTTGATGACCTGCTGCGACGCTTTTTTTCTGGCAAG
ATAGTCTTGTAAATGCGGGCCAAGATCTGCACACTGGTATTTCGGTTTTTGGGGCCGCGGGCGGCGACGG
GGCCCGTGCGTCCCAGCGCACATGTTCGGCGAGGCGGGGCCTGCGAGCGCGGCCACCGAGAATCGGACGG
GGGTAGTCTCAAGCTGGCCGGCCTGCTCTGGTGCCTGGCCTCGCGCCGCCGTGTATCGCCCCGCCCTGGG
CGGCAAGGCTGGCCCGGTCGGCACCAGTTGCGTGAGCGGAAAGATGGCCGCTTCCCGGCCCTGCTGCAGG
GAGCTCAAAATGGAGGACGCGGCGCTCGGGAGAGCGGGCGGGTGAGTCACCCACACAAAGGAAAAGGGCC
TTTCCGTCCTCAGCCGTCGCTTCATGTGACTCCACGGAGTACCGGGCGCCGTCCAGGCACCTCGATTAGT
TCTCGAGCTTTTGGAGTACGTCGTCTTTAGGTTGGGGGGAGGGGTTTTATGCGATGGAGTTTCCCCACAC
TGAGTGGGTGGAGACTGAAGTTAGGCCAGCTTGGCACTTGATGTAATTCTCCTTGGAATTTGCCCTTTTT
GAGTTTGGATCTTGGTTCATTCTCAAGCCTCAGACAGTGGTTCAAAGTTTTTTTCTTCCATTTCAGGTGT
CGTGACGTACGGCCACCATGACCGAGTACAAGCCCACGGTGCGCCTCGCCACCCGCGACGACGTCCCCAG
GGCCGTACGCACCCTCGCCGCCGCGTTCGCCGACTACCCCGCCACGCGCCACACCGTCGATCCGGACCGC
CACATCGAGCGGGTCACCGAGCTGCAAGAACTCTTCCTCACGCGCGTCGGGCTCGACATCGGCAAGGTGT
GGGTCGCGGACGACGGCGCCGCCGTGGCGGTCTGGACCACGCCGGAGAGCGTCGAAGCGGGGGCGGTGTT
CGCCGAGATCGGCCCGCGCATGGCCGAGTTGAGCGGTTCCCGGCTGGCCGCGCAGCAACAGATGGAAGGC
CTCCTGGCGCCGCACCGGCCCAAGGAGCCCGCGTGGTTCCTGGCCACCGTCGGAGTCTCGCCCGACCACC
AGGGCAAGGGTCTGGGCAGCGCCGTCGTGCTCCCCGGAGTGGAGGCGGCCGAGCGCGCCGGGGTGCCCGC
CTTCCTGGAGACCTCCGCGCCCCGCAACCTCCCCTTCTACGAGCGGCTCGGCTTCACCGTCACCGCCGAC
GTCGAGGTGCCCGAAGGACCGCGCACCTGGTGCATGACCCGCAAGCCCGGTGCCTGAACGCGTTAAGTCG
ACAATCAACCTCTGGATTACAAAATTTGTGAAAGATTGACTGGTATTCTTAACTATGTTGCTCCTTTTAC
GCTATGTGGATACGCTGCTTTAATGCCTTTGTATCATGCTATTGCTTCCCGTATGGCTTTCATTTTCTCC
TCCTTGTATAAATCCTGGTTGCTGTCTCTTTATGAGGAGTTGTGGCCCGTTGTCAGGCAACGTGGCGTGG
TGTGCACTGTGTTTGCTGACGCAACCCCCACTGGTTGGGGCATTGCCACCACCTGTCAGCTCCTTTCCGG
GACTTTCGCTTTCCCCCTCCCTATTGCCACGGCGGAACTCATCGCCGCCTGCCTTGCCCGCTGCTGGACA
GGGGCTCGGCTGTTGGGCACTGACAATTCCGTGGTGTTGTCGGGGAAATCATCGTCCTTTCCTTGGCTGC
TCGCCTGTGTTGCCACCTGGATTCTGCGCGGGACGTCCTTCTGCTACGTCCCTTCGGCCCTCAATCCAGC
GGACCTTCCTTCCCGCGGCCTGCTGCCGGCTCTGCGGCCTCTTCCGCGTCTTCGCCTTCGCCCTCAGACG
AGTCGGATCTCCCTTTGGGCCGCCTCCCCGCGTCGACTTTAAGACCAATGACTTACAAGGCAGCTGTAGA
TCTTAGCCACTTTTTAAAAGAAAAGGGGGGACTGGAAGGGCTAATTCACTCCCAACGAAGACAAGATCTG
CTTTTTGCTTGTACTGGGTCTCTCTGGTTAGACCAGATCTGAGCCTGGGAGCTCTCTGGCTAACTAGGGA
ACCCACTGCTTAAGCCTCAATAAAGCTTGCCTTGAGTGCTTCAAGTAGTGTGTGCCCGTCTGTTGTGTGA
CTCTGGTAACTAGAGATCCCTCAGACCCTTTTAGTCAGTGTGGAAAATCTCTAGCAGTACGTATAGTAGT
TCATGTCATCTTATTATTCAGTATTTATAACTTGCAAAGAAATGAATATCAGAGAGTGAGAGGAACTTGT
TTATTGCAGCTTATAATGGTTACAAATAAAGCAATAGCATCACAAATTTCACAAATAAAGCATTTTTTTC
ACTGCATTCTAGTTGTGGTTTGTCCAAACTCATCAATGTATCTTATCATGTCTGGCTCTAGCTATCCCGC
CCCTAACTCCGCCCATCCCGCCCCTAACTCCGCCCAGTTCCGCCCATTCTCCGCCCCATGGCTGACTAAT
TTTTTTTATTTATGCAGAGGCCGAGGCCGCCTCGGCCTCTGAGCTATTCCAGAAGTAGTGAGGAGGCTTT
TTTGGAGGCCTAGGGACGTACCCAATTCGCCCTATAGTGAGTCGTATTACGCGCGCTCACTGGCCGTCGT
TTTACAACGTCGTGACTGGGAAAACCCTGGCGTTACCCAACTTAATCGCCTTGCAGCACATCCCCCTTTC
GCCAGCTGGCGTAATAGCGAAGAGGCCCGCACCGATCGCCCTTCCCAACAGTTGCGCAGCCTGAATGGCG
AATGGG
[124 nt withheld, positions 3367-3490]
C
[91 nt withheld, positions 3492-3582]
A
[49 nt withheld, positions 3584-3632]
CCTTTGACGTTGGAGTCCACGTTCTTT
[37 nt withheld, positions 3660-3696]
ACCCTATCTCGGTCTATTCTTTTGATTTATAAGGGATTTTGCCGATTTCGGCCTATTGGTTAAAAAATGA
GCTGATTTAACAAAAATTTAACGCGAATTTTAACAAAATATTAACGCTTACAATTTAGGTGGCACTTTTC
GGGGAAATGTGCGCGGAACCCCTATTTGTTTATTTTTCTAAATACATTCAAATATGTATCCGCTCATGAG
ACAATAACCCTGATAAATGCTTCAATAATATTGAAAAAGGAAGAGTATGAGTATTCAACATTTCCGTGTC
GCCCTTATTCCCTTTTTTGCGGCATTTTGCCTTCCTGTTTTTGCTCACCCAGAAACGCTGGTGAAAGTAA
AAGATGCTGAAGATCAGTTGGGTGCACGAGTGGGTTACATCGAACTGGATCTCAACAGCGGTAAGATCCT
TGAGAGTTTTCGCCCCGAAGAACGTTTTCCAATGATGAGCACTTTTAAAGTTCTGCTATGTGGCGCGGTA
TTATCCCGTATTGACGCCGGGCAAGAGCAACTCGGTCGCCGCATACACTATTCTCAGAATGACTTGGTTG
AGTACTCACCAGTCACAGAAAAGCATCTTACGGATGGCATGACAGTAAGAGAATTATGCAGTGCTGCCAT
AACCATGAGTGATAACACTGCGGCCAACTTACTTCTGACAACGATCGGAGGACCGAAGGAGCTAACCGCT
TTTTTGCACAACATGGGGGATCATGTAACTCGCCTTGATCGTTGGGAACCGGAGCTGAATGAAGCCATAC
CAAACGACGAGCGTGACACCACGATGCCTGTAGCAATGGCAACAACGTTGCGCAAACTATTAACTGGCGA
ACTACTTACTCTAGCTTCCCGGCAACAATTAATAGACTGGATGGAGGCGGATAAAGTTGCAGGACCACTT
CTGCGCTCGGCCCTTCCGGCTGGCTGGTTTATTGCTGATAAATCTGGAGCCGGTGAGCGTGGGTCTCGCG
GTATCATTGCAGCACTGGGGCCAGATGGTAAGCCCTCCCGTATCGTAGTTATCTACACGACGGGGAGTCA
GGCAACTATGGATGAACGAAATAGACAGATCGCTGAGATAGGTGCCTCACTGATTAAGCATTGGTAACTG
TCAGACCAAGTTTACTCATATATACTTTAGATTGATTTAAAACTTCATTTTTAATTTAAAAGGATCTAGG
TGAAGATCCTTTTTGATAATCTCATGACCAAAATCCCTTAACGTGAGTTTTCGTTCCACTGAGCGTCAGA
CCCCGTAGAAAAGATCAAAGGATCTTCTTGAGATCCTTTTTTTCTGCGCGTAATCTGCTGCTTGCAAACA
AAAAAACCACCGCTACCAGCGGTGGTTTGTTTGCCGGATCAAGAGCTACCAACTCTTTTTCCGAAGGTAA
CTGGCTTCAGCAGAGCGCAGATACCAAATACTGTTCTTCTAGTGTAGCCGTAGTTAGGCCACCACTTCAA
GAACTCTGTAGCACCGCCTACATACCTCGCTCTGCTAATCCTGTTACCAGTGGCTGCTGCCAGTGGCGAT
AAGTCGTGTCTTACCGGGTTGGACTCAAGACGATAGTTACCGGATAAGGCGCAGCGGTCGGGCTGAACGG
GGGGTTCGTGCACACAGCCCAGCTTGGAGCGAACGACCTACACCGAACTGAGATACCTACAGCGTGAGCT
ATGAGAAAGCGCCACGCTTCCCGAAGGGAGAAAGGCGGACAGGTATCCGGTAAGCGGCAGGGTCGGAACA
GGAGAGCGCACGAGGGAGCTTCCAGGGGGAAACGCCTGGTATCTTTATAGTCCTGTCGGGTTTCGCCACC
TCTGACTTGAGCGTCGATTTTTGTGATGCTCGTCAGGGGGGCGGAGCCTATGGAAAAACGCCAGCAACGC
GGCCTTTTTACGGTTCCTGGCCTTTTGCTGGCCTTTTGCTCACATGTTCTTTCCTGCGTTATCCCCTGAT
TCTGTGGATAACCGTATTACCGCCTTTGAGTGAGCTGATACCGCTCGCCGCAGCCGAACGACCGAGCGCA
GCGAGTCAGTGAGCGAGGAAGCGGAAGAGCGCCCAATACGCAAACCGCCTCTCCCCGCGCGTTGGCCGAT
TCATTAATGCAGCTGGCACGACAGGTTTCCCGACTGGAAAGCGGGCAGTGAGCGCAACGCAATTAATGTG
AGTTAGCTCACTCATTAGGCACCCCAGGCTTTACACTTTATGCTTCCGGCTCGTATGTTGTGTGGAATTG
TGAGCGGATAACAATTTCACACAGGAAACAGCTATGACCATGATTACGCCAAGCGCGCAATTAACCCTCA
CTAAAGGGAACAAAAGCTGGAGCTGCAAGCTTAATGTAGTCTTATGCAATACTCTTGTAGTCTTGCAACA
TGGTAACGATGAGTTAGCAACATGCCTTACAAGGAGAGAAAAAGCACCGTGCATGCCGATTGGTGGAAGT
AAGGTGGTACGATCGTGCCTTATTAGGAAGGCAACAGACGGGTCTGACATGGATTGGACGAACCACTGAA
TTGCCGCATTGCAGAGATATTGTATTTAAGTGCCTAGCTCGATACATAAACGGGTCTCTCTGGTTAGACC
AGATCTGAGCCTGGGAGCTCTCTGGCTAACTAGGGAACCCACTGCTTAAGCCTCAATAAAGCTTGCCTTG
AGTGCTTCAAGTAGTGTGTGCCCGTCTGTTGTGTGACTCTGGTAACTAGAGATCCCTCAGACCCTTTTAG
TCAGTGTGGAAAATCTCTAGCAGTGGCGCCCGAACAGGGACTTGAAAGCGAAAGGGAAACCAGAGGAGCT
CTCTCGACGCAGGACTCGGCTTGCTGAAGCGCGCACGGCAAGAGGCGAGGGGCGGCGACTGGTGAGTACG
CCAAAAATTTTGACTAGCGGAGGCTAGAAGGAGAGAGATGGGTGCGAGAGCGTCAGTATTAAGCGGGGGA
GAATTAGATCGCGATGGGAAAAAATTCGGTTAAGGCCAGGGGGAAAGAAAAAATATAAATTAAAACATAT
AGTATGGGCAAGCAGGGAGCTAGAACGATTCGCAGTTAATCCTGGCCTGTTAGAAACATCAGAAGGCTGT
AGACAAATACTGGGACAGCTACAACCATCCCTTCAGACAGGATCAGAAGAACTTAGATCATTATATAATA
CAGTAGCAACCCTCTATTGTGTGCATCAAAGGATAGAGATAAAAGACACCAAGGAAGCTTTAGACAAGAT
AGAGGAAGAGCAAAACAAAAGTAAGACCACCGCACAGCAAGCGGCCGCTGATCTTCAGACCTGGAGGAGG
AGATATGAGGGACAATTGGAGAAGTGAATTATATAAATATAAAGTAGTAAAAATTGAACCATTAGGAGTA
GCACCCACCAAGGCAAAGAGAAGAGTGGTGCAGAGAGAAAAAAGAGCAGTGGGAATAGGAGCTTTGTTCC
TTGGGTTCTTGGGAGCAGCAGGAAGCACTATGGGCGCAGCGTCAATGACGCTGACGGTACAGGCCAGACA
ATTATTGTCTGGTATAGTGCAGCAGCAGAACAATTTGCTGAGGGCTATTGAGGCGCAACAGCATCTGTTG
CAACTCACAGTCTGGGGCATCAAGCAGCTCCAGGCAAGAATCCTGGCTGTGGAAAGATACCTAAAGGATC
AACAGCTCCTGGGGATTTGGGGTTGCTCTGGAAAACTCATTTGCACCACTGCTGTGCCTTGGAATGCTAG
TTGGAGTAATAAATCTCTGGAACAGATTTGGAATCACACGACCTGGATGGAGTGGGACAGAGAAATTAAC
AATTACACAAGCTTAATACACTCCTTAATTGAAGAATCGCAAAACCAGCAAGAAAAGAATGAACAAGAAT
TATTGGAATTAGATAAATGGGCAAGTTTGTGGAATTGGTTTAACATAACAAATTGGCTGTGGTATATAAA
ATTATTCATAATGATAGTAGGAGGCTTGGTAGGTTTAAGAATAGTTTTTGCTGTACTTTCTATAGTGAAT
AGAGTTAGGCAGGGATATTCACCATTATCGTTTCAGACCCACCTCCCAACCCCGAGGGGACCCAGAGAGG
GCCTATTTCCCATGATTCCTTCATATTTGCATATACGATACAAGGCTGTTAGAGAGATAATTAGAATTAA
TTTGACTGTAAACACAAAGATATTAGTACAAAATACGTGACGTAGAAAGTAATAATTTCTTGGGTAGTTT
GCAGTTTTAAAATTATGTTTTAAAATGGACTATCATATGCTTACCGTAACTTGAAAGTATTTCGATTTCT
TGGCTTTATATATCTTGTGGAAAGGACGAAACACCGGGAGTTGAACACCATTCGGAGTTTTAGAGCTAGA
AATAGCAAGTTAAAATAAGGCTAGTCCGTTATCAACTTGAAAAAGTGGCACCGAGTCGGTGCTTTTTTAA
GCTTGGCGTAACTAGATCTTGAGACAAATGGCAGTATTCATCCACAATTTTAAAAGAAAAGGGGGGATTG
GGGGGTACAGTGCAGGGGAAAGAATAGTAGACATAATAGCAACAGACATACAAACTAAAGAATTACAAAA
ACAAATTACAAAAATTCAAAATTTTCGGGTTTATTACAGGGACAGCAGAGATCCACTTTGGCGCCGGCTC
GAGGGGG
