>Addgene plasmid #77908 | GLYCTK gRNA (BRDN0001145738) | depositor partial sequence | sequence record 145368 | Target Sequence
GGAGTTGAACACCATTCGGA
