>Addgene plasmid #77908 | GLYCTK gRNA (BRDN0001145738) | addgene partial sequence | sequence record 188631 | hU6-F
AGAAAGTAATAATTTCTTGGGTAGTTTGCAGTTTTAAAATTATGTTTTAAAATGGACTATCATATGCTTA
CCGTAACTTGAAAGTATTTCGATTTCTTGGCTTTATATATCTTGTGGAAAGGACGAAACACCGGGAGTTG
AACACCATTCGGAGTTTTAGAGCTAGAAATAGCAAGTTAAAATAAGGCTAGTCCGTTATCAACTTGAAAA
AGTGGCACCGAGTCGGTGCTTTTTTAAGCTTGGCGTAACTAGATCTTGAGACAAATGGCAGTATTCATCC
ACAATTTTAAAAGAAAAGGGGGGATTGGGGGGTACAGTGCAGGGGAAAGAATAGTAGACATAATAGCAAC
AGACATACAAACTAAAGAATTACAAAAACAAATTACAAAAATTCAAAATTTTCGGGTTTATTACAGGGAC
AGCAGAGATCCACTTTGGCGCCGGCTCGAGGGGGCCCGGGTGCAAAGATGGATAAAGTTTTAAACAGAGA
GGAATCTTTGCAGCTAATGGACCTTCTAGGTCTTGAAAGGAGTGGGAATTGGCTCCGGTGCCCGTCAGTG
GGCAGAGCGC
